>Addgene plasmid #73624 | pET22-HT/prsA | depositor full sequence | sequence record 136192 | pET22-HT/prsA sequence 6400 bps
ATCCGGATATAGTTCCTCCTTTCAGCAAAAAACCCCTCAAGACCCGTTTAGAGGCCCCAAGGGGTTATGC
TAGTTATTGCTCAGCGGTGGCAGCAGCCAACTCAGCTTCCTTTCGGGCTTTGTTAGCAGCCGGATCTCAG
TGGTGGTGGTGGTGGTGCTCGAGTGCGGCCGCAAGCTTGTCGACGGAGCTCGAATTCTTA
[945 nt withheld, positions 201-1145]
GGATCCGCCCTGAAAATACAGGTTTTCGCCGTGATGATGATGATGATGCATATGTATATCTCCTTCTTAA
AGTTAAACAAAATTATTTCTAGAGGGGAATTGTTATCCGCTCACAATTCCCCTATAGTGAGTCGTATTAA
TTTCGCGGGATCGAGATCTCGATCCTCTACGCCGGACGCATCGTGGCCGGCATCACCGGCGCCACAGGTG
CGGTTGCTGGCGCCTATATCGCCGACATCACCGATGGGGAAGATCGGGCTCGCCACTTCGGGCTCATGAG
CGCTTGTTTCGGCGTGGGTATGGTGGCAGGCCCCGTGGCCGGGGGACTGTTGGGCGCCATCTCCTTGCAT
GCACCATTCCTTGCGGCGGCGGTGCTCAACGGCCTCAACCTACTACTGGGCTGCTTCCTAATGCAGGAGT
CGCATAAGGGAGAGCGTCGAGATCCCGGACACCATCGAATGGCGCAAAACCTTTCGCGGTATGGCATGAT
AGCGCCCGGAAGAGAGTCAATTCAGGGTGGTGAATGTGAAACCAGTAACGTTATACGATGTCGCAGAGTA
TGCCGGTGTCTCTTATCAGACCGTTTCCCGCGTGGTGAACCAGGCCAGCCACGTTTCTGCGAAAACGCGG
GAAAAAGTGGAAGCGGCGATGGCGGAGCTGAATTACATTCCCAACCGCGTGGCACAACAACTGGCGGGCA
AACAGTCGTTGCTGATTGGCGTTGCCACCTCCAGTCTGGCCCTGCACGCGCCGTCGCAAATTGTCGCGGC
GATTAAATCTCGCGCCGATCAACTGGGTGCCAGCGTGGTGGTGTCGATGGTAGAACGAAGCGGCGTCGAA
GCCTGTAAAGCGGCGGTGCACAATCTTCTCGCGCAACGCGTCAGTGGGCTGATCATTAACTATCCGCTGG
ATGACCAGGATGCCATTGCTGTGGAAGCTGCCTGCACTAATGTTCCGGCGTTATTTCTTGATGTCTCTGA
CCAGACACCCATCAACAGTATTATTTTCTCCCATGAAGACGGTACGCGACTGGGCGTGGAGCATCTGGTC
GCATTGGGTCACCAGCAAATCGCGCTGTTAGCGGGCCCATTAAGTTCTGTCTCGGCGCGTCTGCGTCTGG
CTGGCTGGCATAAATATCTCACTCGCAATCAAATTCAGCCGATAGCGGAACGGGAAGGCGACTGGAGTGC
CATGTCCGGTTTTCAACAAACCATGCAAATGCTGAATGAGGGCATCGTTCCCACTGCGATGCTGGTTGCC
AACGATCAGATGGCGCTGGGCGCAATGCGCGCCATTACCGAGTCCGGGCTGCGCGTTGGTGCGGATATCT
CGGTAGTGGGATACGACGATACCGAAGACAGCTCATGTTATATCCCGCCGTTAACCACCATCAAACAGGA
TTTTCGCCTGCTGGGGCAAACCAGCGTGGACCGCTTGCTGCAACTCTCTCAGGGCCAGGCGGTGAAGGGC
AATCAGCTGTTGCCCGTCTCACTGGTGAAAAGAAAAACCACCCTGGCGCCCAATACGCAAACCGCCTCTC
CCCGCGCGTTGGCCGATTCATTAATGCAGCTGGCACGACAGGTTTCCCGACTGGAAAGCGGGCAGTGAGC
GCAACGCAATTAATGTAAGTTAGCTCACTCATTAGGCACCGGGATCTCGACCGATGCCCTTGAGAGCCTT
CAACCCAGTCAGCTCCTTCCGGTGGGCGCGGGGCATGACTATCGTCGCCGCACTTATGACTGTCTTCTTT
ATCATGCAACTCGTAGGACAGGTGCCGGCAGCGCTCTGGGTCATTTTCGGCGAGGACCGCTTTCGCTGGA
GCGCGACGATGATCGGCCTGTCGCTTGCGGTATTCGGAATCTTGCACGCCCTCGCTCAAGCCTTCGTCAC
TGGTCCCGCCACCAAACGTTTCGGCGAGAAGCAGGCCATTATCGCCGGCATGGCGGCCCCACGGGTGCGC
ATGATCGTGCTCCTGTCGTTGAGGACCCGGCTAGGCTGGCGGGGTTGCCTTACTGGTTAGCAGAATGAAT
CACCGATACGCGAGCGAACGTGAAGCGACTGCTGCTGCAAAACGTCTGCGACCTGAGCAACAACATGAAT
GGTCTTCGGTTTCCGTGTTTCGTAAAGTCTGGAAACGCGGAAGTCAGCGCCCTGCACCATTATGTTCCGG
ATCTGCATCGCAGGATGCTGCTGGCTACCCTGTGGAACACCTACATCTGTATTAACGAAGCGCTGGCATT
GACCCTGAGTGATTTTTCTCTGGTCCCGCCGCATCCATACCGCCAGTTGTTTACCCTCACAACGTTCCAG
TAACCGGGCATGTTCATCATCAGTAACCCGTATCGTGAGCATCCTCTCTCGTTTCATCGGTATCATTACC
CCCATGAACAGAAATCCCCCTTACACGGAGGCATCAGTGACCAAACAGGAAAAAACCGCCCTTAACATGG
CCCGCTTTATCAGAAGCCAGACATTAACGCTTCTGGAGAAACTCAACGAGCTGGACGCGGATGAACAGGC
AGACATCTGTGAATCGCTTCACGACCACGCTGATGAGCTTTACCGCAGCTGCCTCGCGCGTTTCGGTGAT
GACGGTGAAAACCTCTGACACATGCAGCTCCCGGAGACGGTCACAGCTTGTCTGTAAGCGGATGCCGGGA
GCAGACAAGCCCGTCAGGGCGCGTCAGCGGGTGTTGGCGGGTGTCGGGGCGCAGCCATGACCCAGTCACG
TAGCGATAGCGGAGTGTATACTGGCTTAACTATGCGGCATCAGAGCAGATTGTACTGAGAGTGCACCATA
TATGCGGTGTGAAATACCGCACAGATGCGTAAGGAGAAAATACCGCATCAGGCGCTCTTCCGCTTCCTCG
CTCACTGACTCGCTGCGCTCGGTCGTTCGGCTGCGGCGAGCGGTATCAGCTCACTCAAAGGCGGTAATAC
GGTTATCCACAGAATCAGGGGATAACGCAGGAAAGAACATGTGAGCAAAAGGCCAGCAAAAGGCCAGGAA
CCGTAAAAAGGCCGCGTTGCTGGCGTTTTTCCATAGGCTCCGCCCCCCTGACGAGCATCACAAAAATCGA
CGCTCAAGTCAGAGGTGGCGAAACCCGACAGGACTATAAAGATACCAGGCGTTTCCCCCTGGAAGCTCCC
TCGTGCGCTCTCCTGTTCCGACCCTGCCGCTTACCGGATACCTGTCCGCCTTTCTCCCTTCGGGAAGCGT
GGCGCTTTCTCATAGCTCACGCTGTAGGTATCTCAGTTCGGTGTAGGTCGTTCGCTCCAAGCTGGGCTGT
GTGCACGAACCCCCCGTTCAGCCCGACCGCTGCGCCTTATCCGGTAACTATCGTCTTGAGTCCAACCCGG
TAAGACACGACTTATCGCCACTGGCAGCAGCCACTGGTAACAGGATTAGCAGAGCGAGGTATGTAGGCGG
TGCTACAGAGTTCTTGAAGTGGTGGCCTAACTACGGCTACACTAGAAGGACAGTATTTGGTATCTGCGCT
CTGCTGAAGCCAGTTACCTTCGGAAAAAGAGTTGGTAGCTCTTGATCCGGCAAACAAACCACCGCTGGTA
GCGGTGGTTTTTTTGTTTGCAAGCAGCAGATTACGCGCAGAAAAAAAGGATCTCAAGAAGATCCTTTGAT
CTTTTCTACGGGGTCTGACGCTCAGTGGAACGAAAACTCACGTTAAGGGATTTTGGTCATGAGATTATCA
AAAAGGATCTTCACCTAGATCCTTTTAAATTAAAAATGAAGTTTTAAATCAATCTAAAGTATATATGAGT
AAACTTGGTCTGACAGTTACCAATGCTTAATCAGTGAGGCACCTATCTCAGCGATCTGTCTATTTCGTTC
ATCCATAGTTGCCTGACTCCCCGTCGTGTAGATAACTACGATACGGGAGGGCTTACCATCTGGCCCCAGT
GCTGCAATGATACCGCGAGACCCACGCTCACCGGCTCCAGATTTATCAGCAATAAACCAGCCAGCCGGAA
GGGCCGAGCGCAGAAGTGGTCCTGCAACTTTATCCGCCTCCATCCAGTCTATTAATTGTTGCCGGGAAGC
TAGAGTAAGTAGTTCGCCAGTTAATAGTTTGCGCAACGTTGTTGCCATTGCTGCAGGCATCGTGGTGTCA
CGCTCGTCGTTTGGTATGGCTTCATTCAGCTCCGGTTCCCAACGATCAAGGCGAGTTACATGATCCCCCA
TGTTGTGCAAAAAAGCGGTTAGCTCCTTCGGTCCTCCGATCGTTGTCAGAAGTAAGTTGGCCGCAGTGTT
ATCACTCATGGTTATGGCAGCACTGCATAATTCTCTTACTGTCATGCCATCCGTAAGATGCTTTTCTGTG
ACTGGTGAGTACTCAACCAAGTCATTCTGAGAATAGTGTATGCGGCGACCGAGTTGCTCTTGCCCGGCGT
CAATACGGGATAATACCGCGCCACATAGCAGAACTTTAAAAGTGCTCATCATTGGAAAACGTTCTTCGGG
GCGAAAACTCTCAAGGATCTTACCGCTGTTGAGATCCAGTTCGATGTAACCCACTCGTGCACCCAACTGA
TCTTCAGCATCTTTTACTTTCACCAGCGTTTCTGGGTGAGCAAAAACAGGAAGGCAAAATGCCGCAAAAA
AGGGAATAAGGGCGACACGGAAATGTTGAATACTCATACTCTTCCTTTTTCAATATTATTGAAGCATTTA
TCAGGGTTATTGTCTCATGAGCGGATACATATTTGAATGTATTTAGAAAAATAAACAAATAGGGGTTCCG
CGCACATTTCCCCGAAAAGTGCCACCTGAAATTGTAAACGTTAATATTTTGTTAAAATTCGCGTTAAATT
TTTGTTAAATCAGCTCATTTTTTAACCAATAGGCCGAAATCGGCAAAATCCCTTATAAATCAAAAGAATA
GACCGAGATAGGGT
[37 nt withheld, positions 6060-6096]
AAAGAACGTGGACTCCAACGTCAAAGG
[49 nt withheld, positions 6124-6172]
T
[91 nt withheld, positions 6174-6264]
G
[124 nt withheld, positions 6266-6389]
CCCATTCGCCA
Features (pLannotate 1.2.2; 21 found; start..end, strand, type, name):
     26..73      -  terminator     T7 terminator: transcription terminator for bacteriophage T7 RNA polymerase
     81..130     -  CDS            SET1 (fragment): solubility-enhancement tag derived from T7 phage gene 10B
    140..157     -  CDS            9xHis (fragment): 9xHis affinity tag
    201..1142    -  CDS            prs (sequence withheld): KPRS_ECOLI - Also known as prsA. Experimental evidence at protein level: Swiss-Prot protein existence level 1. Involved in the biosynthesis of the central metabolite phospho-alpha-D-ribosyl-1-pyrophosphate (PRPP) via the transfer of pyrophosphoryl group from ATP to 1-hydroxyl of ribose-5-phosphate (Rib- 5-P). From Escherichia coli (strain K12).
   1152..1172    -  CDS            TEV site: tobacco etch virus (TEV) protease recognition and cleavage site
   1177..1195    -  CDS            capTEV™ (fragment): composite tag for in vivo biotinylation, TEV protease cleavage, and 6xHis tagging
   1204..1226    -  RBS            RBS: efficient ribosome binding site from bacteriophage T7 gene 10 (Olins and Rangwala, 1989)
   1241..1265    -  protein_bind   lac operator: The lac repressor binds to the lac operator to inhibit transcription in E. coli. This inhibition can be relieved by adding lactose or isopropyl-β-D-thiogalactopyranoside (IPTG). lac repressor encoded by lacI
   1266..1284    -  promoter       T7 promoter: promoter for bacteriophage T7 RNA polymerase
   1306..1585    +  CDS            TcR (fragment): tetracycline efflux protein; tet; confers resistance to tetracycline
   1593..1670    +  promoter       lacI promoter: lacI
   1671..2753    +  CDS            lacI: lac repressor; lacI; The lac repressor binds to the lac operator to inhibit transcription in E. coli. This inhibition can be relieved by adding lactose or isopropyl-β-D-thiogalactopyranoside (IPTG).
   2766..2787    +  protein_bind   CAP binding site: CAP binding activates transcription in the presence of cAMP. E. coli catabolite activator protein
   2802..3093    +  CDS            TcR (fragment): tetracycline efflux protein; tet; confers resistance to tetracycline
   3165..3545    -  CDS            YPB1_ECOLX: Protein predicted: Swiss-Prot protein existence level 4. From Escherichia coli.
   3562..3753    +  CDS            rop: Rop protein, which maintains plasmids at low copy number; rop
   3855..3997    +  misc_feature   bom: basis of mobility region from pBR322
   4183..4771    -  rep_origin     ori: high-copy-number ColE1/pMB1/pBR322/pUC origin of replication
   4942..5802    -  CDS            AmpR: β-lactamase; bla; confers resistance to ampicillin, carbenicillin, and related antibiotics
   5803..5907    -  promoter       AmpR promoter: bla
   5934..6389    -  rep_origin     f1 ori (sequence partly withheld): f1 bacteriophage origin of replication; arrow indicates direction of (+) strand synthesis
