[The description below was written by a language model from this plasmid's Addgene catalogue record and pLannotate feature annotations shown in this document.]
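Description:
pET22-HT/prsA is a 6.4 kb bacterial expression plasmid built on pET22b-HT, a pET22b derivative modified to add a 17-residue N-terminal leader containing a His6 tag. It carries the Escherichia coli K-12 MG1655 prs gene (also called prsA), cloned between BamHI and EcoRI sites that both remain intact. This gene encodes ribose-phosphate diphosphokinase, also known as phosphoribosylpyrophosphate synthetase. The enzyme transfers a pyrophosphoryl group from ATP to ribose-5-phosphate to form PRPP, a central precursor for nucleotide biosynthesis.

Expression follows the standard pET arrangement: a T7 promoter with an adjacent lac operator, the strong T7 gene 10 ribosome binding site, and a T7 terminator downstream. A plasmid-borne lacI gene with its own promoter supplies the repressor. Transcription therefore depends on T7 RNA polymerase supplied by the host and is relieved by IPTG. The feature table places a His-tag fragment and a TEV protease recognition site immediately upstream of prs, which suggests the N-terminal tag can be cleaved off after affinity purification. A His-tag fragment annotated downstream of the insert is probably the native pET22b C-terminal tag; the record describes only an N-terminal tag, so it is presumably not part of the product.

The plasmid replicates from a pBR322/ColE1-type origin accompanied by rop and bom. It is selected with ampicillin through β-lactamase and also has an f1 origin for single-stranded DNA production. The short TcR fragments annotated are pBR322-derived backbone remnants, not a functional marker. The plasmid is used to produce recombinant PrsA, and the associated publication concerns pathway-engineered enzymatic de novo purine nucleotide synthesis.
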