Addgene plasmid #73624: pET22-HT/prsA
Purpose: Produces Escherichia coli phosphoribosylpyrophosphate synthetase (PrsA), N-terminal His6 tag
Depositing lab: T. J. Kappock & James Williamson. Depositing organization: Scripps California (The Scripps Research Institute). Publication: Pathway engineered enzymatic de novo purine nucleotide synthesis. Schultheisz HL, Szymczyna BR, Scott LG, Williamson JR. ACS Chem Biol. 2008 Aug 15;3(8):499-511. doi: 10.1021/cb800066p. PubMed 18707057.
Backbone
  Vector backbone: pET22b
  Total vector size (bp): 6400
  Modifications to backbone: pET22b-HT adds a 17-residue sequence including a N-terminal His6 tag
  Vector type: Bacterial Expression
Growth in bacteria
  Bacterial resistance: Ampicillin, 100 μg/mL
  Growth temperature: 37°C
  Growth strain: DH5alpha
  Copy number: Unknown
Gene/Insert
  Gene/Insert name: ribose-phosphate diphosphokinase (alt names: prsA; JW1198; b1207)
  Species: Escherichia coli str. K-12 substr. MG1655
  GenBank ID: NP_415725.1 AAC74291.1
  Entrez Gene: prs (a.k.a. b1207, ECK1195, JW1198, dnaR, prsA)
  Promoter: T7
  Tag / fusion protein: His6 (N terminal on backbone)
  Cloning method: Restriction Enzyme; 5′ cloning site BamHI (not destroyed); 3′ cloning site EcoRI (not destroyed)
  Sequencing primers: 5′ T7 promoter; 3′ T7 terminator
Terms and licenses: Academic/Nonprofit Terms; Industry Terms: Not Available to Industry
How to cite: pET22-HT/prsA was a gift from T. J. Kappock & James Williamson (Addgene plasmid # 73624 ; http://n2t.net/addgene:73624 ; RRID:Addgene_73624)
