>Addgene plasmid #73624 | pET22-HT/prsA | addgene partial sequence | sequence record 138039 | T7 5'-TAATACGACTCACTATAGGG-3'
AGAAGGAGATATACATATGCATCATCATCATCATCACGGCGAAAACCTGTATTTTCAGGGCGGATCC
[692 nt withheld, positions 68-759]
