>Addgene plasmid #73624 | pET22-HT/prsA | addgene partial sequence | sequence record 138057 | T7term 5'-GCTAGTTATTGCTCAGCGG-3'
CAGCCGGATCTCAGTGGTGGTGGTGGTGGTGCTCGAGTGCGGCCGCAAGCTTGTCGACGGAGCTCGAATT
CTTA
[677 nt withheld, positions 75-751]
